Addgene plasmid #174544: pLKO.1 3xHA-KillerRed-OMP25
Purpose: localizes KillerRed to mitochondria
Depositing lab: Minna Roh-Johnson. Depositing organization: University of Utah. Publication: Transferred mitochondria accumulate reactive oxygen species, promoting proliferation. Kidwell CU, Casalini JR, Pradeep S, Scherer SD, Greiner D, Bayik D, Watson DC, Olson GS, Lathia JD, Johnson JS, Rutter J, Welm AL, Zangle TA, Roh-Johnson M. eLife. 2023 Mar 6;12:e85494. doi: 10.7554/eLife.85494. PubMed 36876914.
Backbone
  Vector backbone: pLKO.1
  Vector type: Mammalian Expression, Lentiviral
  Selectable markers: KillerRed expression
Growth in bacteria
  Bacterial resistance: Ampicillin, 100 μg/mL
  Growth temperature: 37°C
  Growth strain: NEB Stable
  Copy number: Low Copy
Gene/Insert
  Gene/Insert name: 3xHA-KillerRed-OMP25
  Species: H. sapiens (human)
Terms and licenses: Academic/Nonprofit Terms; Industry Terms: Not Available to Industry
Depositor comments: Please visit https://doi.org/10.1101/2021.08.10.455713 for bioRxiv preprint.
How to cite: pLKO.1 3xHA-KillerRed-OMP25 was a gift from Minna Roh-Johnson (Addgene plasmid # 174544 ; http://n2t.net/addgene:174544 ; RRID:Addgene_174544)
