[The description below was written by a language model from this plasmid's Addgene catalogue record and pLannotate feature annotations shown in this document.]
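Description:
pLKO.1 3xHA-KillerRed-OMP25 is a lentiviral mammalian expression plasmid built on the pLKO.1 backbone, designed to place the photosensitizing red fluorescent protein KillerRed on mitochondria. The 7,391 nt sequence carries the elements of a self-inactivating HIV-1 transfer vector: an RSV enhancer/promoter fused to a truncated 5' LTR, which drives genomic RNA production in packaging cells; the Ψ packaging signal with an adjoining gag fragment; the RRE for Rev-dependent nuclear export; a cPPT/CTS; and a ΔU3 3' LTR followed by an SV40 poly(A) signal. In bacteria the plasmid is maintained through a ColE1/pUC-type origin and selected with ampicillin via the bla gene. The catalogue lists it as low copy despite this origin type. An f1 ori, an SV40 ori and lac/T7/T3 remnants from the parental cloning vector are also present.

The payload sits downstream of the human PGK promoter, occupying the position where pLKO.1 normally carries its puromycin marker. It encodes an N-terminal triple HA epitope tag (only a fragment was recognised by the annotation), the mammalian codon-optimized KillerRed coding sequence, and a C-terminal fragment of Synj2bp/OMP25, which serves as the mitochondrial targeting portion of the fusion. The catalogue gives the insert species as human, whereas the annotation matches the OMP25 fragment to the rat protein. The U6 promoter of pLKO.1 is retained, but no shRNA is annotated after it. No drug resistance marker for mammalian cells is recorded, so transduced cells are identified by KillerRed fluorescence. KillerRed generates reactive oxygen species on illumination, so the construct suits light-controlled induction of ROS at mitochondria, in keeping with the associated study of ROS accumulation in transferred mitochondria. The HA tag additionally allows immunodetection of the fusion.
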