Features (pLannotate 1.2.2; 27 found; start..end, strand, type, name):
    572..594     +  CDS            3xHA (fragment): three tandem HA epitope tags
    689..1405    +  CDS            KillerRed: red fluorescent protein KillerRed, a genetically-encoded photosensitizer (Bulina et al., 2006) mammalian codon-optimized
   1412..1522    +  CDS            Synj2bp (fragment): SYJ2B_RAT - Also known as Omp25. Experimental evidence at protein level: Swiss-Prot protein existence level 1. Regulates endocytosis of activin type 2 receptor kinases through the Ral/RALBP1-dependent pathway and may be involved in suppression of activin-induced signal transduction. From Rattus norvegicus (Rat).
   1524..1595    +  CDS            nef (fragment): NEF_HV1Z2 - Experimental evidence at protein level: Swiss-Prot protein existence level 1. Extracellular Nef protein targets CD4(+) T-lymphocytes for apoptosis by interacting with CXCR4 surface receptors. From Human immunodeficiency virus type 1 group M subtype D (isolate Z2/CDC-Z34) (HIV-1).
   1597..1830    +  LTR            3' LTR (ΔU3): self-inactivating 3' long terminal repeat (LTR) from HIV-1
   1902..2023    +  polyA_signal   SV40 poly(A) signal: SV40 polyadenylation signal
   2063..2198    +  rep_origin     SV40 ori: SV40 origin of replication
   2219..2237    -  promoter       T7 promoter: promoter for bacteriophage T7 RNA polymerase
   2245..2400    +  CDS            lacZα (fragment): LacZα fragment of β-galactosidase; lacZ fragment
   2405..2833    +  rep_origin     f1 ori (sequence partly withheld): f1 bacteriophage origin of replication; arrow indicates direction of (+) strand synthesis
   2886..2990    +  promoter       AmpR promoter: bla
   2991..3851    +  CDS            AmpR: β-lactamase; bla; confers resistance to ampicillin, carbenicillin, and related antibiotics
   4022..4610    +  rep_origin     ori: high-copy-number ColE1/pMB1/pBR322/pUC origin of replication
   4793..4885    +  CDS            lacI (fragment): lac repressor; lacI; The lac repressor binds to the lac operator to inhibit transcription in E. coli. This inhibition can be relieved by adding lactose or isopropyl-β-D-thiogalactopyranoside (IPTG).
   4898..4919    +  protein_bind   CAP binding site: CAP binding activates transcription in the presence of cAMP. E. coli catabolite activator protein
   4934..4964    +  promoter       lac promoter: promoter for the E. coli lac operon
   4972..4988    +  protein_bind   lac operator: The lac repressor binds to the lac operator to inhibit transcription in E. coli. This inhibition can be relieved by adding lactose or isopropyl-β-D-thiogalactopyranoside (IPTG). lac repressor encoded by lacI
   5033..5051    +  promoter       T3 promoter: promoter for bacteriophage T3 RNA polymerase
   5079..5305    +  promoter       RSV promoter: Rous sarcoma virus enhancer/promoter
   5306..5486    +  LTR            5' LTR (truncated): truncated 5' long terminal repeat (LTR) from HIV-1
   5533..5658    +  misc_feature   HIV-1 Ψ: packaging signal of human immunodeficiency virus type 1
   5642..6005    +  CDS            HIV-1 gag (fragment): gag protein from human immunodeficiency virus 1; gag
   6151..6384    +  misc_feature   RRE: The Rev response element (RRE) of HIV-1 allows for Rev-dependent mRNA export from the nucleus to the cytoplasm.
   6761..6861    +  CDS            Rev (fragment): human immunodeficiency virus 1 (HIV-1) Rev protein; rev; enhances nuclear export of unspliced and incompletely spliced viral mRNAs
   6911..7151    +  promoter       U6 promoter: RNA polymerase III promoter for human U6 snRNA
   7222..7339    +  misc_feature   cPPT/CTS: central polypurine tract and central termination sequence of HIV-1
   7388..507     +  promoter       hPGK promoter (across the origin): human phosphoglycerate kinase 1 promoter
>Addgene plasmid #174544 | pLKO.1 3xHA-KillerRed-OMP25 | addgene full sequence | sequence record 343558 | Addgene NGS Result
TTGGGGTTGCGCCTTTTCCAAGGCAGCCCTGGGTTTGCGCAGGGACGCGGCTGCTCTGGGCGTGGTTCCG
GGAAACGCAGCGGCGCCGACCCTGGGTCTCGCACATTCTTCACGTCCGTTCGCAGCGTCACCCGGATCTT
CGCCGCTACCCTTGTGGGCCCCCCGGCGACGCTTCCTGCTCCGCCCCTAAGTCGGGAAGGTTCCTTGCGG
TTCGCGGCGTGCCGGACGTGACAAACGGAAGCCGCACGTCTCACTAGTACCCTCGCAGACGGACAGCGCC
AGGGAGCAATGGCAGCGCGCCGACCGCGATGGGCTGTGGCCAATAGCGGCTGCTCAGCAGGGCGCGCCGA
GAGCAGCGGCCGGGAAGGGGCGGTGCGGGAGGCGGGGTGTGGGGCGGTAGTGTGGGCCCTGTTCCTGCCC
GCGCGGTGTTCCGCATTCTGCAAGCCTCCGGAGCGCACGTCGGCAGTCGGCTCCCTCGTTGACCGAATCA
CCGACCTCTCTCCCCAGGGGGATCCGACGTCTTAATTAACCTGCAGGGTCGACACGCGTCGTACGACCGG
AGCTTACCATGTATCCCTATGACGTGCCTGATTACGCCGGCACAGGATCCTACCCCTATGATGTGCCTGA
CTACGCTGGCAGCGCCGGATACCCTTATGATGTGCCTGATTATGCTGGAGGGAGCGGCATGGGTTCAGAG
GGCGGCCCCGCCCTGTTCCAGAGCGACATGACCTTCAAAATCTTCATCGACGGCGAGGTGAACGGCCAGA
AGTTCACCATCGTGGCCGACGGCAGCAGCAAGTTCCCCCACGGCGACTTCAACGTGCACGCCGTGTGCGA
GACCGGCAAGCTGCCCATGAGCTGGAAGCCCATCTGCCACCTGATCCAGTACGGCGAGCCCTTCTTCGCC
CGCTACCCCGACGGCATCAGCCATTTCGCCCAGGAGTGCTTCCCCGAGGGCCTGAGCATCGACCGCACCG
TGCGCTTCGAGAACGACGGCACCATGACCAGCCACCACACCTACGAGCTGGACGACACCTGCGTGGTGAG
CCGCATCACCGTGAACTGCGACGGCTTCCAGCCCGACGGCCCCATCATGCGCGACCAGCTGGTGGACATC
CTGCCCAACGAGACCCACATGTTCCCCCACGGCCCCAACGCCGTGCGCCAGCTGGCCTTCATCGGCTTCA
CCACCGCCGACGGCGGCCTGATGATGGGCCACTTCGACAGCAAGATGACCTTCAACGGCAGCCGCGCCAT
CGAGATCCCCGGCCCACACTTCGTGACCATCATCACCAAGCAGATGAGGGACACCAGCGACAAGCGCGAC
CACGTGTGCCAGCGCGAGGTGGCCTACGCCCACAGCGTGCCCCGCATCACCAGCGCCATCGGTAGCGACG
AGGATCCGCGGCATCGAGGCGACGGAGAGCCTAGTGGAGTTCCTGTAGCTGTGGTGCTGCTGCCAGTGTT
TGCCCTTACCCTGGTAGCAGTTTGGGCCTTCGTGAGATACCGAAAGCAGCTCTGAGGTACCTTTAAGACC
AATGACTTACAAGGCAGCTGTAGATCTTAGCCACTTTTTAAAAGAAAAGGGGGGACTGGAAGGGCTAATT
CACTCCCAACGAAGACAAGATCTGCTTTTTGCTTGTACTGGGTCTCTCTGGTTAGACCAGATCTGAGCCT
GGGAGCTCTCTGGCTAACTAGGGAACCCACTGCTTAAGCCTCAATAAAGCTTGCCTTGAGTGCTTCAAGT
AGTGTGTGCCCGTCTGTTGTGTGACTCTGGTAACTAGAGATCCCTCAGACCCTTTTAGTCAGTGTGGAAA
ATCTCTAGCAGTAGTAGTTCATGTCATCTTATTATTCAGTATTTATAACTTGCAAAGAAATGAATATCAG
AGAGTGAGAGGAACTTGTTTATTGCAGCTTATAATGGTTACAAATAAAGCAATAGCATCACAAATTTCAC
AAATAAAGCATTTTTTTCACTGCATTCTAGTTGTGGTTTGTCCAAACTCATCAATGTATCTTATCATGTC
TGGCTCTAGCTATCCCGCCCCTAACTCCGCCCATCCCGCCCCTAACTCCGCCCAGTTCCGCCCATTCTCC
GCCCCATGGCTGACTAATTTTTTTTATTTATGCAGAGGCCGAGGCCGCCTCGGCCTCTGAGCTATTCCAG
AAGTAGTGAGGAGGCTTTTTTGGAGGCCTAGGGACGTACCCAATTCGCCCTATAGTGAGTCGTATTACGC
GCGCTCACTGGCCGTCGTTTTACAACGTCGTGACTGGGAAAACCCTGGCGTTACCCAACTTAATCGCCTT
GCAGCACATCCCCCTTTCGCCAGCTGGCGTAATAGCGAAGAGGCCCGCACCGATCGCCCTTCCCAACAGT
TGCGCAGCCTGAATGGCGAATGGG
[124 nt withheld, positions 2405-2528]
C
[91 nt withheld, positions 2530-2620]
A
[49 nt withheld, positions 2622-2670]
CCTTTGACGTTGGAGTCCACGTTCTTT
[37 nt withheld, positions 2698-2734]
ACCCTATCTCGGTCTATTCTTTTGATTTATAAGGGATTTTGCCGATTTCGGCCTATTGGTTAAAAAATGA
GCTGATTTAACAAAAATTTAACGCGAATTTTAACAAAATATTAACGCTTACAATTTAGGTGGCACTTTTC
GGGGAAATGTGCGCGGAACCCCTATTTGTTTATTTTTCTAAATACATTCAAATATGTATCCGCTCATGAG
ACAATAACCCTGATAAATGCTTCAATAATATTGAAAAAGGAAGAGTATGAGTATTCAACATTTCCGTGTC
GCCCTTATTCCCTTTTTTGCGGCATTTTGCCTTCCTGTTTTTGCTCACCCAGAAACGCTGGTGAAAGTAA
AAGATGCTGAAGATCAGTTGGGTGCACGAGTGGGTTACATCGAACTGGATCTCAACAGCGGTAAGATCCT
TGAGAGTTTTCGCCCCGAAGAACGTTTTCCAATGATGAGCACTTTTAAAGTTCTGCTATGTGGCGCGGTA
TTATCCCGTATTGACGCCGGGCAAGAGCAACTCGGTCGCCGCATACACTATTCTCAGAATGACTTGGTTG
AGTACTCACCAGTCACAGAAAAGCATCTTACGGATGGCATGACAGTAAGAGAATTATGCAGTGCTGCCAT
AACCATGAGTGATAACACTGCGGCCAACTTACTTCTGACAACGATCGGAGGACCGAAGGAGCTAACCGCT
TTTTTGCACAACATGGGGGATCATGTAACTCGCCTTGATCGTTGGGAACCGGAGCTGAATGAAGCCATAC
CAAACGACGAGCGTGACACCACGATGCCTGTAGCAATGGCAACAACGTTGCGCAAACTATTAACTGGCGA
ACTACTTACTCTAGCTTCCCGGCAACAATTAATAGACTGGATGGAGGCGGATAAAGTTGCAGGACCACTT
CTGCGCTCGGCCCTTCCGGCTGGCTGGTTTATTGCTGATAAATCTGGAGCCGGTGAGCGTGGGTCTCGCG
GTATCATTGCAGCACTGGGGCCAGATGGTAAGCCCTCCCGTATCGTAGTTATCTACACGACGGGGAGTCA
GGCAACTATGGATGAACGAAATAGACAGATCGCTGAGATAGGTGCCTCACTGATTAAGCATTGGTAACTG
TCAGACCAAGTTTACTCATATATACTTTAGATTGATTTAAAACTTCATTTTTAATTTAAAAGGATCTAGG
TGAAGATCCTTTTTGATAATCTCATGACCAAAATCCCTTAACGTGAGTTTTCGTTCCACTGAGCGTCAGA
CCCCGTAGAAAAGATCAAAGGATCTTCTTGAGATCCTTTTTTTCTGCGCGTAATCTGCTGCTTGCAAACA
AAAAAACCACCGCTACCAGCGGTGGTTTGTTTGCCGGATCAAGAGCTACCAACTCTTTTTCCGAAGGTAA
CTGGCTTCAGCAGAGCGCAGATACCAAATACTGTTCTTCTAGTGTAGCCGTAGTTAGGCCACCACTTCAA
GAACTCTGTAGCACCGCCTACATACCTCGCTCTGCTAATCCTGTTACCAGTGGCTGCTGCCAGTGGCGAT
AAGTCGTGTCTTACCGGGTTGGACTCAAGACGATAGTTACCGGATAAGGCGCAGCGGTCGGGCTGAACGG
GGGGTTCGTGCACACAGCCCAGCTTGGAGCGAACGACCTACACCGAACTGAGATACCTACAGCGTGAGCT
ATGAGAAAGCGCCACGCTTCCCGAAGGGAGAAAGGCGGACAGGTATCCGGTAAGCGGCAGGGTCGGAACA
GGAGAGCGCACGAGGGAGCTTCCAGGGGGAAACGCCTGGTATCTTTATAGTCCTGTCGGGTTTCGCCACC
TCTGACTTGAGCGTCGATTTTTGTGATGCTCGTCAGGGGGGCGGAGCCTATGGAAAAACGCCAGCAACGC
GGCCTTTTTACGGTTCCTGGCCTTTTGCTGGCCTTTTGCTCACATGTTCTTTCCTGCGTTATCCCCTGAT
TCTGTGGATAACCGTATTACCGCCTTTGAGTGAGCTGATACCGCTCGCCGCAGCCGAACGACCGAGCGCA
GCGAGTCAGTGAGCGAGGAAGCGGAAGAGCGCCCAATACGCAAACCGCCTCTCCCCGCGCGTTGGCCGAT
TCATTAATGCAGCTGGCACGACAGGTTTCCCGACTGGAAAGCGGGCAGTGAGCGCAACGCAATTAATGTG
AGTTAGCTCACTCATTAGGCACCCCAGGCTTTACACTTTATGCTTCCGGCTCGTATGTTGTGTGGAATTG
TGAGCGGATAACAATTTCACACAGGAAACAGCTATGACCATGATTACGCCAAGCGCGCAATTAACCCTCA
CTAAAGGGAACAAAAGCTGGAGCTGCAAGCTTAATGTAGTCTTATGCAATACTCTTGTAGTCTTGCAACA
TGGTAACGATGAGTTAGCAACATGCCTTACAAGGAGAGAAAAAGCACCGTGCATGCCGATTGGTGGAAGT
AAGGTGGTACGATCGTGCCTTATTAGGAAGGCAACAGACGGGTCTGACATGGATTGGACGAACCACTGAA
TTGCCGCATTGCAGAGATATTGTATTTAAGTGCCTAGCTCGATACATAAACGGGTCTCTCTGGTTAGACC
AGATCTGAGCCTGGGAGCTCTCTGGCTAACTAGGGAACCCACTGCTTAAGCCTCAATAAAGCTTGCCTTG
AGTGCTTCAAGTAGTGTGTGCCCGTCTGTTGTGTGACTCTGGTAACTAGAGATCCCTCAGACCCTTTTAG
TCAGTGTGGAAAATCTCTAGCAGTGGCGCCCGAACAGGGACTTGAAAGCGAAAGGGAAACCAGAGGAGCT
CTCTCGACGCAGGACTCGGCTTGCTGAAGCGCGCACGGCAAGAGGCGAGGGGCGGCGACTGGTGAGTACG
CCAAAAATTTTGACTAGCGGAGGCTAGAAGGAGAGAGATGGGTGCGAGAGCGTCAGTATTAAGCGGGGGA
GAATTAGATCGCGATGGGAAAAAATTCGGTTAAGGCCAGGGGGAAAGAAAAAATATAAATTAAAACATAT
AGTATGGGCAAGCAGGGAGCTAGAACGATTCGCAGTTAATCCTGGCCTGTTAGAAACATCAGAAGGCTGT
AGACAAATACTGGGACAGCTACAACCATCCCTTCAGACAGGATCAGAAGAACTTAGATCATTATATAATA
CAGTAGCAACCCTCTATTGTGTGCATCAAAGGATAGAGATAAAAGACACCAAGGAAGCTTTAGACAAGAT
AGAGGAAGAGCAAAACAAAAGTAAGACCACCGCACAGCAAGCGGCCGCTGATCTTCAGACCTGGAGGAGG
AGATATGAGGGACAATTGGAGAAGTGAATTATATAAATATAAAGTAGTAAAAATTGAACCATTAGGAGTA
GCACCCACCAAGGCAAAGAGAAGAGTGGTGCAGAGAGAAAAAAGAGCAGTGGGAATAGGAGCTTTGTTCC
TTGGGTTCTTGGGAGCAGCAGGAAGCACTATGGGCGCAGCGTCAATGACGCTGACGGTACAGGCCAGACA
ATTATTGTCTGGTATAGTGCAGCAGCAGAACAATTTGCTGAGGGCTATTGAGGCGCAACAGCATCTGTTG
CAACTCACAGTCTGGGGCATCAAGCAGCTCCAGGCAAGAATCCTGGCTGTGGAAAGATACCTAAAGGATC
AACAGCTCCTGGGGATTTGGGGTTGCTCTGGAAAACTCATTTGCACCACTGCTGTGCCTTGGAATGCTAG
TTGGAGTAATAAATCTCTGGAACAGATTTGGAATCACACGACCTGGATGGAGTGGGACAGAGAAATTAAC
AATTACACAAGCTTAATACACTCCTTAATTGAAGAATCGCAAAACCAGCAAGAAAAGAATGAACAAGAAT
TATTGGAATTAGATAAATGGGCAAGTTTGTGGAATTGGTTTAACATAACAAATTGGCTGTGGTATATAAA
ATTATTCATAATGATAGTAGGAGGCTTGGTAGGTTTAAGAATAGTTTTTGCTGTACTTTCTATAGTGAAT
AGAGTTAGGCAGGGATATTCACCATTATCGTTTCAGACCCACCTCCCAACCCCGAGGGGACCCGACAGGC
CCGAAGGAATAGAAGAAGAAGGTGGAGAGAGAGACAGAGACAGATCCATTCGATTAGTGAACGGATCTCG
ACGGTATCGATCACGAGACTAGCCTCGAGCGGCCGCCCCCTTCACCGAGGGCCTATTTCCCATGATTCCT
TCATATTTGCATATACGATACAAGGCTGTTAGAGAGATAATTGGAATTAATTTGACTGTAAACACAAAGA
TATTAGTACAAAATACGTGACGTAGAAAGTAATAATTTCTTGGGTAGTTTGCAGTTTTAAAATTATGTTT
TAAAATGGACTATCATATGCTTACCGTAACTTGAAAGTATTTCGATTTCTTGGCTTTATATATCTTGTGG
AAAGGACGAAACACCGGTCCGCAGGTATGCACGCGTGAATTCTCGACCTCGAGACAAATGGCAGTATTCA
TCCACAATTTTAAAAGAAAAGGGGGGATTGGGGGGTACAGTGCAGGGGAAAGAATAGTAGACATAATAGC
AACAGACATACAAACTAAAGAATTACAAAAACAAATTACAAAAATTCAAAATTTTCGGGTTTATTACAGG
GACAGCAGAGATCCACTTTGGCCGCGGCTCGAGGGGG
